>Addgene plasmid #217345 | gCH198 (crCD55-4_crB2M-1_crB2M-3_crCLTA-4_crFOLH1-1_crCD151-3_crHBG-3_crKIT-2_crKIT-3_crCD81-1) | addgene full sequence | sequence record 426760 | Addgene NGS Result
TTCACCATTATCGTTTCAGACCCACCTCCCAACCCCGAGTGGACCCAGAGAGGGCCTATTTCCCATGATT
CCTTCATATTTGCATATACGATACAAGGCTGTTAGAGAGATAATTAGAATTAATTTGACTGTAAACACAA
AGATATTAGTACAAAATACGTGACGTAGAAAGTAATAATTTCTTGGGTAGTTTGCAGTTTTAAAATTATG
TTTTAAAATGGACTATCATATGCTTACCGTAACTTGAAAGTATTTCGATTTCTTGGCTTTATATATCTTG
TGGAAAGGACGAAACACCGAATTTCTACTCTTGTAGATACTGGTATTGCGGAGCCACGAGGAATTTCTAC
TGTCGTAGATATATAAGTGGAGGCGTCGCGCTGAATTCCTACTATTGTAGGTAGGAATGCCCGCCAGCGC
GACGCAATTCCTCCTCTTGGAGGTGGCTCTGCAACACCGCCTAGACCAATTTCTACTATTGTAGATGCTC
CAGACCTGGGGTCCAGTTTAATTCCTCCTATAGGAGGTCGGGAGGCCGCACCCACCGCCTGAATTTCTCC
TATAGGAGATTTCTTCATCCCTAGCCAGCCGCCAATTCCTACTCTAGTAGGTTCTGCGTTCTGCTCCTAC
TGCTTAATTCCTACTCTCGTAGGTAGCTCTCGCCCAAGTGCAGCGAGAATTTCTACTCTAGTAGATGGCG
CGACCCCCAGGAAGGTCTCAATTTCTCCTCTAGGAGATTTTTTTTAAGCTTGGCGTAACTAGATCTTGAG
ACACTGCTTTTTGCTTGTACTGGGTCTCTCTTGTTAGACCAGATCTGAGCCTGGGAGCTCTCTGGCTAAC
TAGGGAACCCACTGCTTAAGCCTCAATAAAGCTTGCCTTGAGTGCTTCAAGTAGTGTGTGCCCGTCTGTT
GTGTGACTCTGGTAACTAGAGATCCCTCAGACCCTTTTAGTCAGTGTGGAAAATCTCTAGCAGTACGTAT
AGTAGTTCATGTCATCTTATTATTCAGTATTTATAACTTGCAAAGAAATGAATATCAGAGAGTGAGAGGA
ACTTGTTTATTGCAGCTTATAATGGTTACAAATAAAGCAATAGCATCACAAATTTCACAAATAAAGCATT
TTTTTCACTGCATTCTAGTTGTGGTTTGTCCAAACTCATCAATGTATCTTATCATGTCTGGCTCTAGCTA
TCCCGCCCCTAACTCCGCCCATCCCGCCCCTAACTCCGCCCAGTTCCGCCCATTCTCCGCCCCATGGCTG
ACTAATTTTTTTTATTTATGCAGAGGCCGAGGCCGCCTCGGCCTCTGAGCTATTCCAGAAGTAGTGAGGA
GGCTTTTTTGGAGGCCTAGGGACGTACCCAATTCGTCCTATAGTGAGTCGTATTACGCGCGCTCACTGGC
CGTCGTTTTACAACGTCGTGACTGGGAAAACCCTGGCGTTACCCAACTTAATCGCCTTGCAGCACATCCC
CCTTTCGCCAGCTGGCGTAATAGCGAAGAGGCCCGCACCGATCGCCCTTCCCAACAGTTGCGCAGCCTGA
ATGGCGAATGGG
[124 nt withheld, positions 1553-1676]
C
[91 nt withheld, positions 1678-1768]
A
[49 nt withheld, positions 1770-1818]
CCTTTGACGTTGGAGTCCACGTTCTTT
[37 nt withheld, positions 1846-1882]
ACCCTATCTCGGTCTATTCTTTTGATTTATAAGGGATTTTGCCGATTTCGGCCTATTGGTTAAAAAATGA
GCTGATTTAACAAAAATTTAACGCGAATTTTAACAAAATATTAACGCTTACAATTTAGGTGGCACTTTTC
GGGGAAATGTGCGCGGAACCCCTATTTGTTTATTTTTCTAAATACATTCAAATATGTATCCGCTCATGAG
ACAATAACCCTGATAAATGCTTCAATAATATTGAAAAAGGAAGAGTATGAGTATTCAACATTTCCGTGTC
GCCCTTATTCCCTTTTTTGCGGCATTTTGCCTTCCTGTTTTTGCTCACCCAGAAACGCTGGTGAAAGTAA
AAGATGCTGAAGATCAGTTGGGTGCACGAGTGGGTTACATCGAACTGGATCTCAACAGCGGTAAGATCCT
TGAGAGTTTTCGCCCCGAAGAACGTTTTCCAATGATGAGCACTTTTAAAGTTCTGCTATGTGGCGCGGTA
TTATCCCGTATTGACGCCGGGCAAGAGCAACTCGGTCGCCGCATACACTATTCTCAGAATGACTTGGTTG
AGTACTCACCAGTCACAGAAAAGCATCTTACGGATGGCATGACAGTAAGAGAATTATGCAGTGCTGCCAT
AACCATGAGTGATAACACTGCGGCCAACTTACTTCTGACAACGATCGGAGGACCGAAGGAGCTAACCGCT
TTTTTGCACAACATGGGGGATCATGTAACTCGCCTTGATCGTTGGGAACCGGAGCTGAATGAAGCCATAC
CAAACGACGAGCGTGACACCACGATGCCTGTAGCAATGGCAACAACGTTGCGCAAACTATTAACTGGCGA
ACTACTTACTCTAGCTTCCCGGCAACAATTAATAGACTGGATGGAGGCGGATAAAGTTGCAGGACCACTT
CTGCGCTCGGCCCTTCCGGCTGGCTGGTTTATTGCTGATAAATCTGGAGCCGGTGAGCGTGGGTCTCGCG
GTATCATTGCAGCACTGGGGCCAGATGGTAAGCCCTCCCGTATCGTAGTTATCTACACGACGGGGAGTCA
GGCAACTATGGATGAACGAAATAGACAGATCGCTGAGATAGGTGCCTCACTGATTAAGCATTGGTAACTG
TCAGACCAAGTTTACTCATATATACTTTAGATTGATTTAAAACTTCATTTTTAATTTAAAAGGATCTAGG
TGAAGATCCTTTTTGATAATCTCATGACCAAAATCCCTTAACGTGAGTTTTCGTTCCACTGAGCGTCAGA
CCCCGTAGAAAAGATCAAAGGATCTTCTTGAGATCCTTTTTTTCTGCGCGTAATCTGCTGCTTGCAAACA
AAAAAACCACCGCTACCAGCGGTGGTTTGTTTGCCGGATCAAGAGCTACCAACTCTTTTTCCGAAGGTAA
CTGGCTTCAGCAGAGCGCAGATACCAAATACTGTTCTTCTAGTGTAGCCGTAGTTAGGCCACCACTTCAA
GAACTCTGTAGCACCGCCTACATACCTCGCTCTGCTAATCCTGTTACCAGTGGCTGCTGCCAGTGGCGAT
AAGTCGTGTCTTACCGGGTTGGACTCAAGACGATAGTTACCGGATAAGGCGCAGCGGTCGGGCTGAACGG
GGGGTTCGTGCACACAGCCCAGCTTGGAGCGAACGACCTACACCGAACTGAGATACCTACAGCGTGAGCT
ATGAGAAAGCGCCACGCTTCCCGAAGGGAGAAAGGCGGACAGGTATCCGGTAAGCGGCAGGGTCGGAACA
GGAGAGCGCACGAGGGAGCTTCCAGGGGGAAACGCCTGGTATCTTTATAGTCCTGTCGGGTTTCGCCACC
TCTGACTTGAGCGTCGATTTTTGTGATGCTCGTCAGGGGGGCGGAGCCTATGGAAAAACGCCAGCAACGC
GGCCTTTTTACGGTTCCTGGCCTTTTGCTGGCCTTTTGCTCACATGTTCTTTCCTGCGTTATCCCCTGAT
TCTGTGGATAACCGTATTACCGCCTTTGAGTGAGCTGATACCGCTCGCCGCAGCCGAACGACCGAGCGCA
GCGAGTCAGTGAGCGAGGAAGCGGAAGAGCGCCCAATACGCAAACCGCCTCTCCCCGCGCGTTGGCCGAT
TCATTAATGCAGCTGGCACGACAGGTTTCCCGACTGGAAAGCGGGCAGTGAGCGCAACGCAATTAATGTG
AGTTAGCTCACTCATTAGGCACCCCAGGCTTTACACTTTATGCTTCCGGCTCGTATGTTGTGTGGAATTG
TGAGCGGATAACAATTTCACACAGGAAACAGCTATGACCATGATTACGCCAAGCGCGCAATTAACCCTCA
CTAAAGGGAACAAAAGCTGGAGCTGCAAGCTTAATGTAGTCTTATGCAATACTCTTGTAGTCTTGCAACA
TGGTAACGATGAGTTAGCAACATGCCTTACAAGGAGAGAAAAAGCACCGTGCATGCCGATTGGTGGAAGT
AAGGTGGTACGATCGTGCCTTATTAGGAAGGCAACAGACGGGTCTGACATGGATTGGACGAACCACTGAA
TTGCCGCATTGCAGAGATATTGTATTTAAGTGCCTAGCTCGATACATAAACGGGTCTCTCTGGTTAGACC
AGATCTGAGCCTGGGAGCTCTCTGGCTAACTAGGGAACCCACTGCTTAAGCCTCAATAAAGCTTGCCTTG
AGTGCTTCAAGTAGTGTGTGCCCGTCTGTTGTGTGACTCTGGTAACTAGAGATCCCTCAGACCCTTTTAG
TCAGTGTGGAAAATCTCTAGCAGTGGCGCCCGAACAGGGACTTGAAAGCGAAAGGGAAACCAGAGGAGCT
CTCTCGACGCAGGACTCGGCTTGCTGAAGCGCGCACGGCAAGAGGCGAGGGGCGGCGACTGGTGAGTACG
CCAAAAATTTTGACTAGCGGAGGCTAGAAGGAGAGAGATGGGTGCGAGAGCGTCAGTATTAAGCGGGGGA
GAATTAGATCGCGATGGGAAAAAATTCGGTTAAGGCCAGGGGGAAAGAAAAAATATAAATTAAAACATAT
AGTATGGGCAAGCAGGGAGCTAGAACGATTCGCAGTTAATCCTGGCCTGTTAGAAACATCAGAAGGCTGT
AGACAAATACTGGGACAGCTACAACCATCCCTTCAGACAGGATCAGAAGAACTTAGATCATTATATAATA
CAGTAGCAACCCTCTATTGTGTGCATCAAAGGATAGAGATAAAAGACACCAAGGAAGCTTTAGACAAGAT
AGAGGAAGAGCAAAACAAAAGTAAGACCACCGCACAGCAAGCGGCCGCTGATCTTCAGACCTGGAGGAGG
AGATATGAGGGACAATTGGAGAAGTGAATTATATAAATATAAAGTAGTAAAAATTGAACCATTAGGAGTA
GCACCCACCAAGGCAAAGAGAAGAGTGGTGCAGAGAGAAAAAAGAGCAGTGGGAATAGGAGCTTTGTTCC
TTGGGTTCTTGGGAGCAGCAGGAAGCACTATGGGCGCAGCGTCAATGACGCTGACGGTACAGGCCAGACA
ATTATTGTCTGGTATAGTGCAGCAGCAGAACAATTTGCTGAGGGCTATTGAGGCGCAACAGCATCTGTTG
CAACTCACAGTCTGGGGCATCAAGCAGCTCCAGGCAAGAATCCTGGCTGTGGAAAGATACCTAAAGGATC
AACAGCTCCTGGGGATTTGGGGTTGCTCTGGAAAACTCATTTGCACCACTGCTGTGCCTTGGAATGCTAG
TTGGAGTAATAAATCTCTGGAACAGATTTGGAATCACACGACCTGGATGGAGTGGGACAGAGAAATTAAC
AATTACACAAGCTTAATACACTCCTTAATTGAAGAATCGCAAAACCAGCAAGAAAAGAATGAACAAGAAT
TATTGGAATTAGATAAATGGGCAAGTTTGTGGAATTGGTTTAACATAACAAATTGGCTGTGGTATATAAA
ATTATTCATAATGATAGTAGGAGGCTTGGTAGGTTTAAGAATAGTTTTTGCTGTACTTTCTATAGTGAAT
AGAGTTAGGCAGGGATATTCACCATTATCGTTTCAGAATCTTGAGACAAATGGCAGTATTCATCCACAAT
TTTAAAAGAAAAGGGGGGATTGGGGGGTACAGTGCAGGGGAAAGAATAGTAGACATAATAGCAACAGACA
TACAAACTAAAGAATTACAAAAACAAATTACAAAAATTCAAAATTTTCGGGTTTATTACAGGGACAGCAG
AGATCCACTTTGGCGCCGGCTCGAGGGGGCCCGGGTCGAGTGGCTCCGGTGCCCGTCAGTGGGCAGAGCG
CACATCGCCCACAGTCCCCGAGAAGTTGGGGGGAGGGGTCGGCAATTGAACCGGTGCCTAGAGAAGGTGG
CGCGGGGTAAACTGGGAAAGTGATGTCGTGTACTGGCTCCGCCTTTTTCCCGAGGGTGGGGGAGAACCGT
ATATAAGTGCAGTAGTCGCCGTGAACGTTCTTTTTCGCAACGGGTTTGCCGCCAGAACACAGGTGTCGTG
ACGCGGGATCCGCCACCATGGATTACAAAGACGATGACGATAAGATGGTGAGCAAGGGCGAGGAGCTGTT
CACCGGGGTGGTGCCCATCCTGGTCGAGCTGGACGGCGACGTAAACGGCCACAAGTTCAGCGTGTCCGGC
GAGGGCGAGGGCGATGCCACCTACGGCAAGCTGACCCTGAAGTTCATCTGCACCACCGGCAAGCTGCCCG
TGCCCTGGCCCACCCTCGTGACCACCCTGACCTACGGCGTGCAGTGCTTCAGCCGCTACCCCGACCACAT
GAAGCAGCACGACTTCTTCAAGTCCGCCATGCCCGAAGGCTACGTCCAGGAGCGCACCATCTTCTTCAAG
GACGACGGCAACTACAAGACCCGCGCCGAGGTGAAGTTCGAGGGCGACACCCTGGTGAACCGCATCGAGC
TGAAGGGCATCGACTTCAAGGAGGACGGCAACATCCTGGGGCACAAGCTGGAGTACAACTACAACAGCCA
CAACGTCTATATCATGGCCGACAAGCAGAAGAACGGCATCAAGGTGAACTTCAAGATCCGCCACAACATC
GAGGACGGCAGCGTGCAGCTCGCCGACCACTACCAGCAGAACACCCCCATCGGCGACGGCCCCGTGCTGC
TGCCCGACAACCACTACCTGAGCACCCAGTCCGCCCTGAGCAAAGACCCCAACGAGAAGCGCGATCACAT
GGTCCTGCTGGAGTTCGTGACCGCCGCCGGGATCACTCTCGGCATGGACGAGCTGTACAAGGGCAGCGGC
GCCACCAACTTCAGCCTGCTGAAGCAGGCCGGCGACGTGGAGGAGAACCCCGGCCCCATGACCGAGTACA
AGCCCACGGTGCGCCTCGCCACCCGCGACGACGTCCCCCGGGCCGTACGCACCCTCGCCGCCGCGTTCGC
CGACTACCCCGCCACGCGCCACACCGTCGACCCGGACCGCCACATCGAGCGGGTCACCGAGCTGCAAGAA
CTCTTCCTCACGCGCGTCGGGCTCGACATCGGCAAGGTGTGGGTCGCGGACGACGGCGCCGCGGTGGCGG
TCTGGACCACGCCGGAGAGCGTCGAAGCGGGGGCGGTGTTCGCCGAGATCGGCCCGCGCATGGCCGAGTT
GAGCGGTTCCCGGCTGGCCGCGCAGCAACAGATGGAAGGCCTCCTGGCGCCGCACCGGCCCAAGGAGCCC
GCGTGGTTCCTGGCCACCGTCGGCGTGTCGCCCGACCACCAGGGCAAGGGTCTGGGCAGCGCCGTCGTGC
TCCCCGGAGTGGAGGCGGCCGAGCGCGCCGGGGTGCCCGCCTTCCTGGAGACCTCCGCGCCCCGCAACCT
CCCCTTCTACGAGCGGCTCGGCTTCACCGTCACCGCCGACGTCGAGGTGCCCGAAGGACCGCGCACCTGG
TGCATGACCCGCAAGCCCGGTGCCTGAACGCGTTAAGTCGACAATCAACCTCTGGATTACAAAATTTGTG
AAAGATTGACTGGTATTCTTAACTATGTTGCTCCTTTTACGCTATGTGGATACGCTGCTTTAATGCCTTT
GTATCATGCTATTGCTTCCCGTATGGCTTTCATTTTCTCCTCCTTGTATAAATCCTGGTTGCTGTCTCTT
TATGAGGAGTTGTGGCCCGTTGTCAGGCAACGTGGCGTGGTGTGCACTGTGTTTGCTGACGCAACCCCCA
CTGGTTGGGGCATTGCCACCACCTGTCAGCTCCTTTCCGGGACTTTCGCTTTCCCCCTCCCTATTGCCAC
GGCGGAACTCATCGCCGCCTGCCTTGCCCGCTGCTGGACAGGGGCTCGGCTGTTGGGCACTGACAATTCC
GTGGTGTTGTCGGGGAAATCATCGTCCTTTCCTTGGCTGCTCGCCTGTGTTGCCACCTGGATTCTGCGCG
GGACGTCCTTCTGCTACGTCCCTTCGGCCCTCAATCCAGCGGACCTTCCTTCCCGCGGCCTGCTGCCGGC
TCTGCGGCCTCTTCCGCGTCTTCGCCTTCGCCCTCAGACGAGTCGGATCTCCCTTTGGGCCGCCTCCCCG
CGTCGACTTTAAGACCAATGACTTACAAGGCAGCTGTAGATCTTAGCCACTTTTTAAAAGAAAAGGGGGG
ACTGGAAGGGCTAATTCACTCCCAACGAAGACAAGAT
Features (pLannotate 1.2.2; 26 found; start..end, strand, type, name):
     50..290     +  promoter       U6 promoter: RNA polymerase III promoter for human U6 snRNA
    792..972     +  LTR            5' LTR (truncated): truncated 5' long terminal repeat (LTR) from HIV-1
   1050..1171    +  polyA_signal   SV40 poly(A) signal: SV40 polyadenylation signal
   1211..1346    +  rep_origin     SV40 ori: SV40 origin of replication
   1367..1385    -  promoter       T7 promoter: promoter for bacteriophage T7 RNA polymerase
   1393..1548    +  CDS            lacZα (fragment): LacZα fragment of β-galactosidase; lacZ fragment
   1553..1981    +  rep_origin     f1 ori (sequence partly withheld): f1 bacteriophage origin of replication; arrow indicates direction of (+) strand synthesis
   2034..2138    +  promoter       AmpR promoter: bla
   2139..2999    +  CDS            AmpR: β-lactamase; bla; confers resistance to ampicillin, carbenicillin, and related antibiotics
   3170..3758    +  rep_origin     ori: high-copy-number ColE1/pMB1/pBR322/pUC origin of replication
   3941..4033    +  CDS            lacI (fragment): lac repressor; lacI; The lac repressor binds to the lac operator to inhibit transcription in E. coli. This inhibition can be relieved by adding lactose or isopropyl-β-D-thiogalactopyranoside (IPTG).
   4046..4067    +  protein_bind   CAP binding site: CAP binding activates transcription in the presence of cAMP. E. coli catabolite activator protein
   4082..4112    +  promoter       lac promoter: promoter for the E. coli lac operon
   4120..4136    +  protein_bind   lac operator: The lac repressor binds to the lac operator to inhibit transcription in E. coli. This inhibition can be relieved by adding lactose or isopropyl-β-D-thiogalactopyranoside (IPTG). lac repressor encoded by lacI
   4181..4199    +  promoter       T3 promoter: promoter for bacteriophage T3 RNA polymerase
   4227..4453    +  promoter       RSV promoter: Rous sarcoma virus enhancer/promoter
   4454..4634    +  LTR            5' LTR (truncated): truncated 5' long terminal repeat (LTR) from HIV-1
   4681..4806    +  misc_feature   HIV-1 Ψ: packaging signal of human immunodeficiency virus type 1
   4790..5153    +  CDS            HIV-1 gag (fragment): gag protein from human immunodeficiency virus 1; gag
   5299..5532    +  misc_feature   RRE: The Rev response element (RRE) of HIV-1 allows for Rev-dependent mRNA export from the nucleus to the cytoplasm.
   5942..6059    +  misc_feature   cPPT/CTS: central polypurine tract and central termination sequence of HIV-1
   6143..6354    +  promoter       EF-1α core promoter: core promoter for human elongation factor EF-1α
   6407..7123    +  CDS            EGFP: EGFP is a basic (constitutively fluorescent) green fluorescent protein published in 1996, derived from Aequorea victoria. It is reported to be a rapidly-maturing weak dimer with moderate acid sensitivity.
   7190..7789    +  CDS            PuroR: puromycin N-acetyltransferase; pac from Streptomyces alboniger; confers resistance to puromycin
   7805..8393    +  misc_feature   WPRE: woodchuck hepatitis virus posttranscriptional regulatory element
   8389..8499    +  CDS            nef (fragment): NEF_HV1LA - Experimental evidence at protein level: Swiss-Prot protein existence level 1. Extracellular Nef protein targets CD4(+) T-lymphocytes for apoptosis by interacting with CXCR4 surface receptors. From Human immunodeficiency virus type 1 group M subtype B (isolate Lai) (HIV-1).
