[The description below was written by a language model from this plasmid's Addgene catalogue record and pLannotate feature annotations shown in this document.]
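Description:
gCH198 is a lentiviral CRISPR plasmid built on the pCH67 backbone that expresses a ten-spacer Cas12a crRNA array from a single human U6 (RNA polymerase III) promoter. The array, assembled by Gibson cloning, carries spacers against the human genes CD55, B2M (two spacers), CLTA, FOLH1, CD151, HBG1/HBG2 (one spacer matching both paralogues), KIT (two spacers) and CD81. In a Cas12a system, the nuclease itself processes a long array transcript into individual crRNAs, so one transcript can direct many simultaneous targeting events. The Cas12a protein is not annotated on this plasmid and must presumably be supplied separately. The array itself is not called out in the feature table, but it would lie in the unannotated stretch between the U6 promoter and the downstream truncated LTR.

The viral framework is that of a third-generation-style transfer vector: an RSV promoter driving a truncated HIV-1 5' LTR, followed by the Ψ packaging signal with a gag fragment, RRE, and cPPT/CTS. An EF-1α core promoter then drives EGFP and a puromycin resistance gene, followed by WPRE to enhance transcript expression. The linker joining the two coding sequences is not annotated. These markers allow transduced mammalian cells to be tracked by fluorescence and selected with puromycin. On the circular map, the U6 cassette sits after the WPRE and a nef fragment and before the second truncated LTR, which suggests placement within the 3' LTR region. In bacteria the plasmid is maintained at high copy through a ColE1/pUC-type origin with ampicillin resistance, and it also carries f1 and SV40 origins and an SV40 poly(A) signal. The associated publication concerns engineered Cas12a for higher-order combinatorial chromatin perturbation, consistent with use as a multiplexed targeting array.
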