Addgene plasmid #217345: gCH198 (crCD55-4_crB2M-1_crB2M-3_crCLTA-4_crFOLH1-1_crCD151-3_crHBG-3_crKIT-2_crKIT-3_crCD81-1)
Purpose: crRNA array targeting CD55, B2M, CLTA, FOLH1, CD151, HBG1/HBG2, KIT, CD81
Depositing lab: Luke Gilbert. Depositing organization: University of California, San Francisco (UCSF). Publication: Engineered CRISPR-Cas12a for higher-order combinatorial chromatin perturbations. Hsiung CC, Wilson CM, Sambold NA, Dai R, Chen Q, Teyssier N, Misiukiewicz S, Arab A, O'Loughlin T, Cofsky JC, Shi J, Gilbert LA. Nat Biotechnol. 2024 May 17. doi: 10.1038/s41587-024-02224-0. PubMed 38760567.
Backbone
  Vector backbone: pCH67
  Vector type: Lentiviral, CRISPR
Growth in bacteria
  Bacterial resistance: Ampicillin, 100 μg/mL
  Growth temperature: 37°C
  Growth strain: NEB Stable
  Copy number: High Copy
Gene/Insert 1
  Gene/Insert name: crCD55-4 gRNA: actggtattgcggagccacgagg
  Species: H. sapiens (human)
  Entrez Gene: CD55 (a.k.a. CHAPLE, CR, CROM, DAF, TC)
  Promoter: hU6
  Cloning method: Gibson Cloning
  Sequencing primers: 5′ n/a
Gene/Insert 2
  Gene/Insert name: crB2M-1 gRNA: atataagtggaggcgtcgcgctg
  Species: H. sapiens (human)
  Entrez Gene: B2M (a.k.a. IMD43)
Gene/Insert 3
  Gene/Insert name: crB2M-3 gRNA: aggaatgcccgccagcgcgacgc
  Species: H. sapiens (human)
  Entrez Gene: B2M (a.k.a. IMD43)
Gene/Insert 4
  Gene/Insert name: crCLTA-4 gRNA: ggctctgcaacaccgcctagacc
  Species: H. sapiens (human)
  Entrez Gene: CLTA (a.k.a. LCA)
Gene/Insert 5
  Gene/Insert name: crFOLH1-1 gRNA: gctccagacctggggtccagttt
  Species: H. sapiens (human)
  Entrez Gene: FOLH1 (a.k.a. FGCP, FOLH, GCP2, GCPII, NAALAD1, PSM, PSMA, mGCP)
Gene/Insert 6
  Gene/Insert name: crCD151-3 gRNA: cgggaggccgcacccaccgcctg
  Species: H. sapiens (human)
  Entrez Gene: CD151 (a.k.a. EBS7, GP27, MER2, PETA-3, RAPH, SFA1, TSPAN24)
Gene/Insert 7
  Gene/Insert name: crHBG-3 gRNA: ttcttcatccctagccagccgcc (alt name: targets HBG1/HBG2)
  Species: H. sapiens (human)
  Entrez Gene: HBG1 (a.k.a. HBG-T2, HBGA, HBGR, HSGGL1, PRO2979); HBG2 (a.k.a. HBG-T1, TNCY)
Gene/Insert 8
  Gene/Insert name: crKIT-2 gRNA: tctgcgttctgctcctactgctt
  Species: H. sapiens (human)
  Entrez Gene: KIT (a.k.a. C-Kit, CD117, MASTC, PBT, SCFR)
Gene/Insert 9
  Gene/Insert name: crKIT-3 gRNA: agctctcgcccaagtgcagcgag
  Species: H. sapiens (human)
  Entrez Gene: KIT (a.k.a. C-Kit, CD117, MASTC, PBT, SCFR)
Gene/Insert 10
  Gene/Insert name: crCD81-1 gRNA: ggcgcgacccccaggaaggtctc
  Species: H. sapiens (human)
  Entrez Gene: CD81 (a.k.a. CVID6, S5.7, TAPA1, TSPAN28)
Terms and licenses: Academic/Nonprofit Terms; Industry Terms: Not Available to Industry
Depositor comments: Please visit https://doi.org/10.1101/2023.09.18.558350 for bioRxiv preprint.
How to cite: gCH198 (crCD55-4_crB2M-1_crB2M-3_crCLTA-4_crFOLH1-1_crCD151-3_crHBG-3_crKIT-2_crKIT-3_crCD81-1) was a gift from Luke Gilbert (Addgene plasmid # 217345 ; http://n2t.net/addgene:217345 ; RRID:Addgene_217345)
